>Addgene plasmid #232445 | pDONR223 PCSK5(M452I) | addgene full sequence | sequence record 463097 | Addgene NGS Result
CTTTCCTGCGTTATCCCCTGATTCTGTGGATAACCGTATTACCGCCTTTGAGTGAGCTGATACCGCTCGC
CGCAGCCGAACGACCGAGCGCAGCGAGTCAGTGAGCGAGGAAGCGGAAGAGCGCCCAATACGCAAACCGC
CTCTCCCCGCGCGTTGGCCGATTCATTAATGCAGCTGGCACGACAGGTTTCCCGACTGGAAAGCGGGCAG
TGAGCGCAACGCAATTAATACGCGTACCGCTAGCCAGGAAGAGTTTGTAGAAACGCAAAAAGGCCATCCG
TCAGGATGGCCTTCTGCTTAGTTTGATGCCTGGCAGTTTATGGCGGGCGTCCTGCCCGCCACCCTCCGGG
CCGTTGCTTCACAACGTTCAAATCCGCTCCCGGCGGATTTGTCCTACTCAGGAGAGCGTTCACCGACAAA
CAACAGATAAAACGAAAGGCCCAGTCTTCCGACTGAGCCTTTCGTTTTATTTGATGCCTGGCAGTTCCCT
ACTCTCGCGTTAACGCTAGCATGGATGTTTTCCCAGTCACGACGTTGTAAAACGACGGCCAGTCTTAAGC
TCGGGCCCCAAATAATGATTTTATTTTGACTGATAGTGACCTGTTCGTTGCAACAAATTGATGAGCAATG
CTTTTTTATAATGCCAACTTTGTACAAAAAAGTTGGCATGGGCTGGGGGAGCCGCTGCTGCTGCCCGGGA
CGTTTGGACCTGCTGTGCGTGCTGGCGCTGCTCGGGGGCTGCCTGCTCCCCGTGTGTCGGACGCGCGTCT
ACACCAACCACTGGGCAGTCAAAATCGCCGGGGGCTTCCCGGAGGCCAACCGTATCGCCAGCAAGTACGG
ATTCATCAACATAGGACAGATAGGGGCCCTGAAGGACTACTACCACTTCTACCATAGCAGGACGATTAAA
AGGTCAGTTATCTCGAGCAGAGGGACCCACAGTTTCATTTCAATGGAACCAAAGGTGGAATGGATCCAAC
AGCAAGTGGTAAAAAAGCGGACAAAGAGGGATTATGACTTCAGTCGTGCCCAGTCTACCTATTTCAATGA
TCCCAAGTGGCCCAGCATGTGGTATATGCACTGCAGTGACAATACACATCCCTGCCAGTCTGACATGAAT
ATCGAAGGAGCCTGGAAGAGAGGCTACACGGGAAAGAACATTGTGGTCACTATCCTGGATGACGGAATTG
AGAGAACCCATCCAGATCTGATGCAAAACTACGATGCTCTGGCAAGTTGCGACGTGAATGGGAATGACTT
GGACCCAATGCCTCGTTATGATGCAAGCAACGAGAACAAGCATGGGACTCGCTGTGCTGGAGAAGTGGCA
GCCGCTGCAAACAATTCGCACTGCACAGTCGGAATTGCTTTCAACGCCAAGATCGGAGGAGTGCGAATGC
TGGACGGAGATGTCACGGACATGGTTGAAGCAAAATCAGTTAGCTTCAACCCCCAGCACGTGCACATTTA
CAGCGCCAGCTGGGGCCCGGATGATGATGGCAAGACTGTGGACGGACCAGCCCCCCTCACCCGGCAAGCC
TTTGAAAACGGCGTTAGAATGGGGCGGAGAGGCCTCGGCTCTGTGTTTGTTTGGGCATCTGGAAATGGTG
GAAGGAGCAAAGACCACTGCTCCTGTGATGGCTACACCAACAGCATCTACACCATCTCCATCAGCAGCAC
TGCAGAAAGCGGAAAGAAACCTTGGTACCTGGAAGAGTGTTCATCCACGCTGGCCACAACCTACAGCAGC
GGGGAGTCCTACGATAAGAAAATCATCACTACAGATCTGAGGCAGCGTTGCACGGACAACCACACTGGGA
CGTCAGCCTCAGCCCCCATGGCTGCAGGCATCATTGCGCTGGCCCTGGAAGCCAATCCGTTTCTGACCTG
GAGAGACGTACAGCATGTTATTGTCAGGACTTCCCGTGCGGGACATTTGAACGCTAATGACTGGAAAACC
AATGCTGCTGGTTTTAAGGTGAGCCATCTTTATGGATTTGGACTGATGGACGCAGAAGCCATTGTGATGG
AGGCAGAGAAGTGGACCACCGTTCCCCGGCAGCACGTGTGTGTGGAGAGCACAGACCGACAAATCAAGAC
AATCCGCCCTAACAGTGCAGTGCGCTCCATCTACAAAGCTTCAGGCTGCTCGGATAACCCCAACCGCCAT
GTCAACTACCTGGAGCACGTCGTTGTGCGCATCACCATCACCCACCCCAGGAGAGGAGACCTGGCCATCT
ACCTGACCTCGCCCTCTGGAACTAGGTCTCAGCTTTTGGCCAACAGGCTATTTGATCACTCCATGGAAGG
ATTCAAAAACTGGGAGTTCATGACCATTCATTGCTGGGGAGAAAGAGCTGCTGGTGACTGGGTCCTTGAA
GTTTATGATACTCCCTCTCAGCTAAGGAACTTTAAGACTCCAGGTAAATTGAAAGAATGGTCTTTGGTCC
TCTACGGCACCTCCGTGCAGCCATATTCACCAACCAATGAATTTCCGAAAGTGGAACGGTTCCGCTATAG
CCGAGTTGAAGACCCCACAGACGACTATGGCACAGAGGATTATGCAGGTCCCTGCGACCCTGAGTGCAGT
GAGGTTGGCTGTGACGGGCCAGGACCAGACCACTGCAATGACTGTTTGCACTACTACTACAAGCTGAAAA
ACAATACCAGGATCTGTGTCTCCAGCTGCCCCCCTGGCCACTACCACGCCGACAAGAAGCGCTGCAGGAA
GTGTGCCCCCAACTGTGAGTCCTGCTTTGGGAGCCATGGTGACCAATGCATGTCCTGCAAATATGGATAC
TTTCTGAATGAAGAAACCAACAGCTGTGTTACTCACTGCCCTGATGGGTCATATCAGGATACCAAGAAAA
ATCTTTGCCGGAAATGCAGTGAAAACTGCAAGACATGTACTGAATTCCATAACTGTACAGAATGTAGGGA
TGGGTTAAGCCTGCAGGGATCCCGGTGCTCTGTCTCCTGTGAAGATGGACGGTATTTCAACGGCCAGGAC
TGCCAGCCCTGCCACCGCTTCTGCGCCACTTGTGCTGGGGCAGGAGCTGATGGGTGCATTAACTGCACAG
AGGGCTACTTCATGGAGGATGGGAGATGCGTGCAGAGCTGTAGTATCAGCTATTACTTTGACCACTCTTC
AGAGAATGGATACAAATCCTGCAAAAAATGTGATATCAGTTGTTTGACGTGCAATGGCCCAGGATTCAAG
AACTGTACAAGCTGCCCTAGTGGGTATCTCTTAGACTTAGGAATGTGTCAAATGGGAGCCATTTGCAAGG
ATGCAACGGAAGAGTCCTGGGCGGAAGGAGGCTTCTGTATGCTTGTGAAAAAGAACAATCTGTGCCAACG
GAAGGTTCTTCAACAACTTTGCTGCAAAACATGTACATTTCAAGGCTGCCCAACTTTCTTGTACAAAGTT
GGCATTATAAGAAAGCATTGCTTATCAATTTGTTGCAACGAACAGGTCACTATCAGTCAAAATAAAATCA
TTATTTGCCATCCAGCTGATATCCCCTATAGTGAGTCGTATTACATGGTCATAGCTGTTTCCTGGCAGCT
CTGGCCCGTGTCTCAAAATCTCTGATGTTACATTGCACAAGATAAAAATATATCATCATGCCTCCTCTAG
ACCAGCCAGGACAGAAATGCCTCGACTTCGCTGCTACCCAAGGTTGCCGGGTGACGCACACCGTGGAAAC
GGATGAAGGCACGAACCCAGTGGACATAAGCCTGTTCGGTTCGTAAGCTGTAATGCAAGTAGCGTATGCG
CTCACGCAACTGGTCCAGAACCTTGACCGAACGCAGCGGTGGTAACGGCGCAGTGGCGGTTTTCATGGCT
TGTTATGACTGTTTTTTTGGGGTACAGTCTATGCCTCGGGCATCCAAGCAGCAAGCGCGTTACGCCGTGG
GTCGATGTTTGATGTTATGGAGCAGCAACGATGTTACGCAGCAGGGCAGTCGCCCTAAAACAAAGTTAAA
CATTATGAGGGAAGCGGTGATCGCCGAAGTATCGACTCAACTATCAGAGGTAGTTGGCGTCATCGAGCGC
CATCTCGAACCGACGTTGCTGGCCGTACATTTGTACGGCTCCGCAGTGGATGGCGGCCTGAAGCCACACA
GTGATATTGATTTGCTGGTTACGGTGACCGTAAGGCTTGATGAAACAACGCGGCGAGCTTTGATCAACGA
CCTTTTGGAAACTTCGGCTTCCCCTGGAGAGAGCGAGATTCTCCGCGCTGTAGAAGTCACCATTGTTGTG
CACGACGACATCATTCCGTGGCGTTATCCAGCTAAGCGCGAACTGCAATTTGGAGAATGGCAGCGCAATG
ACATTCTTGCAGGTATCTTCGAGCCAGCCACGATCGACATTGATCTGGCTATCTTGCTGACAAAAGCAAG
AGAACATAGCGTTGCCTTGGTAGGTCCAGCGGCGGAGGAACTCTTTGATCCGGTTCCTGAACAGGATCTA
TTTGAGGCGCTAAATGAAACCTTAACGCTATGGAACTCGCCGCCCGACTGGGCTGGCGATGAGCGAAATG
TAGTGCTTACGTTGTCCCGCATTTGGTACAGCGCAGTAACCGGCAAAATCGCGCCGAAGGATGTCGCTGC
CGACTGGGCAATGGAGCGCCTGCCGGCCCAGTATCAGCCCGTCATACTTGAAGCTAGACAGGCTTATCTT
GGACAAGAAGAAGATCGCTTGGCCTCGCGCGCAGATCAGTTGGAAGAATTTGTCCACTACGTGAAAGGCG
AGATCACCAAGGTAGTCGGCAAATAACCCTCGAGCCACCCATGACCAAAATCCCTTAACGTGAGTTACGC
GTCGTTCCACTGAGCGTCAGACCCCGTAGAAAAGATCAAAGGATCTTCTTGAGATCCTTTTTTTCTGCGC
GTAATCTGCTGCTTGCAAACAAAAAAACCACCGCTACCAGCGGTGGTTTGTTTGCCGGATCAAGAGCTAC
CAACTCTTTTTCCGAAGGTAACTGGCTTCAGCAGAGCGCAGATACCAAATACTGTTCTTCTAGTGTAGCC
GTAGTTAGGCCACCACTTCAAGAACTCTGTAGCACCGCCTACATACCTCGCTCTGCTAATCCTGTTACCA
GTGGCTGCTGCCAGTGGCGATAAGTCGTGTCTTACCGGGTTGGACTCAAGACGATAGTTACCGGATAAGG
CGCAGCGGTCGGGCTGAACGGGGGGTTCGTGCACACAGCCCAGCTTGGAGCGAACGACCTACACCGAACT
GAGATACCTACAGCGTGAGCTATGAGAAAGCGCCACGCTTCCCGAAGGGAGAAAGGCGGACAGGTATCCG
GTAAGCGGCAGGGTCGGAACAGGAGAGCGCACGAGGGAGCTTCCAGGGGGAAACGCCTGGTATCTTTATA
GTCCTGTCGGGTTTCGCCACCTCTGACTTGAGCGTCGATTTTTGTGATGCTCGTCAGGGGGGCGGAGCCT
ATGGAAAAACGCCAGCAACGCGGCCTTTTTACGGTTCCTGGCCTTTTGCTGGCCTTTTGCTCACATGTT
Features (pLannotate 1.2.2; 12 found; start..end, strand, type, name):
    121..213     +  CDS            lacI (fragment): lac repressor; lacI; The lac repressor binds to the lac operator to inhibit transcription in E. coli. This inhibition can be relieved by adding lactose or isopropyl-β-D-thiogalactopyranoside (IPTG).
    268..295     -  terminator     rrnB T2 terminator: transcription terminator T2 from the E. coli rrnB gene
    427..470     +  terminator     rrnB T1 terminator: Escherichia coli rrnB; transcription terminator T1 from the E. coli rrnB gene
    517..553     -  CDS            lacZα (fragment): LacZα fragment of β-galactosidase; lacZ fragment
    570..665     +  protein_bind   attL3: mutant version of attL; recombination site for the Gateway® LR reaction LR Clonase™
    713..3406    +  CDS            Pcsk6: PCSK6_RAT - Also known as Pace4. Experimental evidence at protein level: Swiss-Prot protein existence level 1. Serine endoprotease that processes various proproteins by cleavage at paired basic amino acids, recognizing the RXXX[KR]R consensus motif. Likely functions in the constitutive secretory pathway, with unique restricted distribution in both neuroendocrine and non-neuroendocrine tissues. From Rattus norvegicus (Rat).
   3409..3507    -  protein_bind   attL2: mutant version of attL; recombination site for the Gateway® LR reaction LR Clonase™
   3525..3543    -  promoter       T7 promoter: promoter for bacteriophage T7 RNA polymerase
   3733..3756    +  promoter       Pc promoter (fragment): intI1 (promoter lies within the coding sequence); class 1 integron promoter
   3932..3988    +  CDS            GmR (fragment): gentamycin acetyltransferase; aacC1; confers resistance to gentamycin
   3995..4786    +  CDS            SmR: aminoglycoside adenylyltransferase (Murphy, 1985); aadA; confers resistance to spectinomycin and streptomycin
   4879..5467    +  rep_origin     ori: high-copy-number ColE1/pMB1/pBR322/pUC origin of replication
