[The description below was written by a language model from this plasmid's Addgene catalogue record and pLannotate feature annotations shown in this document.]
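Description:
pDONR223 PCSK5(M452I) is a Gateway entry clone built on the Invitrogen pDONR223 backbone, carrying the human proprotein convertase PCSK5 (also known as PC5 or PC6) with an M452I substitution. It is a bacterial propagation and shuttling plasmid rather than an expression vector. It replicates in E. coli from a high-copy ColE1/pUC-type origin and is selected with spectinomycin through the aadA (SmR) aminoglycoside adenylyltransferase gene. That gene sits downstream of fragments of a class 1 integron Pc promoter and a gentamicin resistance gene, which are remnants of the resistance cassette's origin. The sequenced record is about 5.5 kb.

The open reading frame spans roughly 2.7 kb and is flanked by two attL recombination sites, so an LR Clonase reaction can transfer it directionally into any compatible destination vector that supplies its own promoter, tags or viral elements. The automated annotation labels the upstream site attL3 (this position is conventionally attL1 in pDONR223 entry clones) and calls the insert rat Pcsk6/PACE4. The latter is most likely a best-homology hit to a related family member, since the catalogue entry identifies the insert as human PCSK5. The rrnB T1 and T2 terminators lie upstream of the cassette and insulate it from read-through transcription. A T7 promoter lies just beyond attL2, and short lacI and lacZα fragments are backbone vestiges. No eukaryotic promoter is annotated, and the cloning method is not recorded.

The associated publication describes the M452I allele as a recessive hypomorph specific to MCF10DCIS.com cells. The clone therefore presumably serves as the source for expression constructs that compare the variant's function with that of wild-type PCSK5.
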