Addgene plasmid #232445: pDONR223 PCSK5(M452I)
Purpose: Gateway pDONR vector
Depositing lab: Kevin Janes. Depositing organization: University of Virginia. Publication: PCSK5M452I is a recessive hypomorph exclusive to MCF10DCIS.com cells. Marohl T, Atkins KA, Wang L, Janes KA. Mol Cancer Res. 2025 Oct 28. doi: 10.1158/1541-7786.MCR-25-0211. PubMed 41148168.
Backbone
  Vector backbone: pDONR223
  Backbone manufacturer: Invitrogen
  Vector type: Gateway entry vector
Growth in bacteria
  Bacterial resistance: Spectinomycin, 50 μg/mL
  Growth temperature: 37°C
  Growth strain: DH5alpha
  Copy number: High Copy
Gene/Insert
  Gene/Insert name: PCSK5(M452I) (alt names: PC5; PC6)
  Species: H. sapiens (human)
  Mutation: M452I
  Entrez Gene: PCSK5 (a.k.a. PC5, PC6, PC6A, SPC6)
  Cloning method: Unknown
Terms and licenses: Academic/Nonprofit Terms; Industry Terms: Not Available to Industry
How to cite: pDONR223 PCSK5(M452I) was a gift from Kevin Janes (Addgene plasmid # 232445 ; http://n2t.net/addgene:232445 ; RRID:Addgene_232445)
